Addgene plasmid #91786: pRRlsinPGK_dectintagBFP2_WPRE
Purpose: Constitutive expression of mTagBFP2-Dectin1A-N-10 using PGK promoter in a lentiviral backbone.
Depositing lab: Beverly Torok-Storb. Depositing organization: Fred Hutchinson Cancer Center.
Backbone
  Vector backbone: pRRL
  Backbone manufacturer: Trono lab
  Backbone size w/o insert (bp): 8179
  Vector type: Mammalian Expression, Lentiviral
Growth in bacteria
  Bacterial resistance: Ampicillin, 100 μg/mL
  Growth temperature: 37°C
  Growth strain: NEB Stable
  Copy number: High Copy
Gene/Insert
  Gene/Insert name: Dectin1A (alt name: NP_922938.1)
  Species: H. sapiens (human)
  Entrez Gene: CLEC7A (a.k.a. BGR, CANDF4, CD369, CLECSF12, DECTIN1, SCARE2)
  Tag / fusion protein: mTagBFP2 (C terminal on insert)
Resource information
  A portion of this plasmid was derived from a plasmid made by: Addgene Plasmid #12252 replacing GFP with the mTagBFP2-Dectin1A-N-10 sequence from Addgene Plasmid #55291.
Terms and licenses: Academic/Nonprofit Terms; Industry Terms: Not Available to Industry
How to cite: pRRlsinPGK_dectintagBFP2_WPRE was a gift from Beverly Torok-Storb (Addgene plasmid # 91786 ; http://n2t.net/addgene:91786 ; RRID:Addgene_91786)
