[The description below was written by a language model from this plasmid's Addgene catalogue record and the feature table of its GenBank file.]
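Description:
pRRlsinPGK_dectintagBFP2_WPRE is a third-generation, self-inactivating HIV-1 lentiviral transfer vector built on the pRRL backbone for constitutive expression of a fluorescently tagged human Dectin-1A (CLEC7A) in mammalian cells. It is propagated in E. coli as a high-copy plasmid through a ColE1/pUC-type origin with ampicillin selection (bla). It also carries an f1 origin, an SV40 origin and flanking T7, T3 and lac promoter remnants from the cloning backbone. The record lists no mammalian drug-selection marker, so transduced cells would be identified by blue fluorescence.

The viral genome is drawn on the reverse strand of the map. An RSV enhancer/promoter replaces the U3 region of the truncated 5' LTR, making genomic RNA production Tat-independent. It is followed by the Psi packaging signal, the Rev response element for nuclear export of unspliced RNA, and the cPPT/CTS, which aids nuclear import of the reverse-transcribed genome. The internal human PGK promoter then drives the payload. The Dectin-1A coding region itself is not annotated, but it appears to occupy the gap between a Kozak sequence just downstream of the promoter and the annotated, mammalian codon-optimized mTagBFP2 CDS, consistent with the catalogue's description of mTagBFP2 at the C terminus of the insert. A WPRE enhances transcript stability and expression, and the ΔU3 3' LTR inactivates LTR promoter activity after integration; an SV40 poly(A) signal lies beyond it. The small "Factor Xa site" and "gp41 peptide" annotations are probably incidental matches within the WPRE and env-derived sequence.

According to the record, the construct was made by replacing GFP in a parental pRRL PGK-GFP vector with the mTagBFP2-Dectin1A-N-10 cassette. It serves to produce lentivirus for stable expression of blue-labelled Dectin-1A.
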