LOCUS       Exported 8195 bp ds-DNA circular SYN 12-MAY-2021
DEFINITION  Constitutive expression of mTagBFP2-Dectin1A-N-10 using PGK promoter
            in a lentiviral backbone..
ACCESSION   .
VERSION     .
KEYWORDS    pRRlsinPGK_dectintagBFP2_WPRE
SOURCE      synthetic DNA construct
  ORGANISM  synthetic DNA construct
REFERENCE   1 (bases 1 to 8195)
  TITLE     Torok-Storb lab lentiviral fluorescent protein
  JOURNAL   Unpublished
REFERENCE   2 (bases 1 to 8195)
  AUTHORS   .
  TITLE     Direct Submission
  JOURNAL   Exported May 12, 2021 from SnapGene Server 1.1.58
            http://www.snapgene.com
FEATURES             Location/Qualifiers
     source          1..8195
                     /organism="synthetic DNA construct"
                     /mol_type="other DNA"
     primer_bind     complement(29..46)
                     /label=L4440
                     /note="L4440 vector, forward primer"
     rep_origin      complement(200..788)
                     /direction=LEFT
                     /label=ori
                     /note="high-copy-number ColE1/pMB1/pBR322/pUC origin of
                     replication"
     primer_bind     complement(280..299)
                     /label=pBR322ori-F
                     /note="pBR322 origin, forward primer"
     CDS             complement(959..1819)
                     /codon_start=1
                     /gene="bla"
                     /product="beta-lactamase"
                     /label=AmpR
                     /note="confers resistance to ampicillin, carbenicillin, and
                     related antibiotics"
                     /translation="MSIQHFRVALIPFFAAFCLPVFAHPETLVKVKDAEDQLGARVGYI
                     ELDLNSGKILESFRPEERFPMMSTFKVLLCGAVLSRIDAGQEQLGRRIHYSQNDLVEYS
                     PVTEKHLTDGMTVRELCSAAITMSDNTAANLLLTTIGGPKELTAFLHNMGDHVTRLDRW
                     EPELNEAIPNDERDTTMPVAMATTLRKLLTGELLTLASRQQLIDWMEADKVAGPLLRSA
                     LPAGWFIADKSGAGERGSRGIIAALGPDGKPSRIVVIYTTGSQATMDERNRQIAEIGAS
                     LIKHW"
     primer_bind     1582..1601
                     /label=Amp-R
                     /note="Ampicillin resistance gene, reverse primer"
     promoter        complement(1820..1924)
                     /gene="bla"
                     /label=AmpR promoter
     rep_origin      complement(1950..2405)
                     /direction=LEFT
                     /label=f1 ori
                     /note="f1 bacteriophage origin of replication; arrow
                     indicates direction of (+) strand synthesis"
     primer_bind     complement(2087..2108)
                     /label=F1ori-F
                     /note="F1 origin, forward primer"
     primer_bind     2299..2318
                     /label=F1ori-R
                     /note="F1 origin, reverse primer"
     primer_bind     2532..2554
                     /label=M13/pUC Forward
                     /note="In lacZ gene"
     primer_bind     2546..2563
                     /label=M13 Forward
                     /note="In lacZ gene. Also called M13-F20 or M13 (-21)
                     Forward"
     primer_bind     2547..2563
                     /label=M13 fwd
                     /note="common sequencing primer, one of multiple similar
                     variants"
     primer_bind     2573..2592
                     /label=T7
                     /note="T7 promoter, forward primer"
     promoter        2573..2591
                     /label=T7 promoter
                     /note="promoter for bacteriophage T7 RNA polymerase"
     rep_origin      2612..2747
                     /label=SV40 ori
                     /note="SV40 origin of replication"
     primer_bind     complement(2666..2685)
                     /label=SV40pro-F
                     /note="SV40 promoter/origin, forward primer"
     polyA_signal    2787..2908
                     /label=SV40 poly(A) signal
                     /note="SV40 polyadenylation signal"
     primer_bind     complement(2798..2817)
                     /label=EBV-rev
                     /note="SV40 polyA terminator, reverse primer"
     primer_bind     2852..2871
                     /label=SV40pA-R
                     /note="SV40 polyA, reverse primer"
     LTR             2980..3213
                     /label=3' LTR (Delta-U3)
                     /note="self-inactivating 3' long terminal repeat (LTR) from
                     HIV-1"
     misc_feature    3300..3888
                     /label=WPRE
                     /note="woodchuck hepatitis virus posttranscriptional
                     regulatory element"
     CDS             3406..3417
                     /codon_start=1
                     /product="Factor Xa recognition and cleavage site"
                     /label=Factor Xa site
                     /translation="IEGR"
     primer_bind     3815..3835
                     /label=WPRE-R
                     /note="WPRE, reverse primer"
     CDS             complement(3950..4660)
                     /codon_start=1
                     /product="enhanced monomeric blue fluorescent protein
                     (Subach et al., 2011)"
                     /label=mTagBFP2
                     /note="mammalian codon-optimized"
                     /translation="MVSKGEELIKENMHMKLYMEGTVDNHHFKCTSEGEGKPYEGTQTM
                     RIKVVEGGPLPFAFDILATSFLYGSKTFINHTQGIPDFFKQSFPEGFTWERVTTYEDGG
                     VLTATQDTSLQDGCLIYNVKIRGVNFTSNGPVMQKKTLGWEAFTETLYPADGGLEGRND
                     MALKLVGGSHLIANAKTTYRSKKPAKNLKMPGVYYVDYRLERIKEANNETYVEQHEVAV
                     ARYCDLPSKLGHKLN"
     regulatory      4657..4666
                     /regulatory_class="other"
                     /note="vertebrate consensus sequence for strong initiation
                     of translation (Kozak, 1987)"
     regulatory      5428..5437
                     /regulatory_class="other"
                     /note="vertebrate consensus sequence for strong initiation
                     of translation (Kozak, 1987)"
     promoter        complement(5452..5962)
                     /label=hPGK promoter
                     /note="human phosphoglycerate kinase 1 promoter"
     primer_bind     complement(5515..5533)
                     /label=hPGK-F
                     /note="Human PGK promoter, forward primer"
     misc_feature    6008..6125
                     /label=cPPT/CTS
                     /note="central polypurine tract and central termination
                     sequence of HIV-1"
     CDS             complement(6392..6436)
                     /codon_start=1
                     /product="antigenic peptide corresponding to amino acids
                     655 to 669 of the HIV envelope protein gp41 (Lutje Hulsik
                     et al., 2013)"
                     /label=gp41 peptide
                     /note="recognized by the 2H10 single-chain llama nanobody"
                     /translation="KNEQELLELDKWASL"
     misc_feature    6621..6854
                     /label=RRE
                     /note="The Rev response element (RRE) of HIV-1 allows for
                     Rev-dependent mRNA export from the nucleus to the
                     cytoplasm."
     misc_feature    7347..7472
                     /label=HIV-1 Psi
                     /note="packaging signal of human immunodeficiency virus
                     type 1"
     LTR             7519..7699
                     /label=5' LTR (truncated)
                     /note="truncated 5' long terminal repeat (LTR) from HIV-1"
     promoter        complement(7700..7926)
                     /label=RSV promoter
                     /note="Rous sarcoma virus enhancer/promoter"
     primer_bind     complement(7954..7974)
                     /label=T3
                     /note="T3 promoter, forward primer"
     promoter        complement(7954..7972)
                     /label=T3 promoter
                     /note="promoter for bacteriophage T3 RNA polymerase"
     primer_bind     complement(7993..8009)
                     /label=M13 rev
                     /note="common sequencing primer, one of multiple similar
                     variants"
     primer_bind     complement(7993..8009)
                     /label=M13 Reverse
                     /note="In lacZ gene. Also called M13-rev"
     primer_bind     complement(8006..8028)
                     /label=M13/pUC Reverse
                     /note="In lacZ gene"
     protein_bind    8017..8033
                     /label=lac operator
                     /bound_moiety="lac repressor encoded by lacI"
                     /note="The lac repressor binds to the lac operator to
                     inhibit transcription in E. coli. This inhibition can be
                     relieved by adding lactose or
                     isopropyl-beta-D-thiogalactopyranoside (IPTG)."
     promoter        complement(8041..8071)
                     /label=lac promoter
                     /note="promoter for the E. coli lac operon"
ORIGIN
        1 gtttgcgtat tgggcgctct tccgcttcct cgctcactga ctcgctgcgc tcggtcgttc
       61 ggctgcggcg agcggtatca gctcactcaa aggcggtaat acggttatcc acagaatcag
      121 gggataacgc aggaaagaac atgtgagcaa aaggccagca aaaggccagg aaccgtaaaa
      181 aggccgcgtt gctggcgttt ttccataggc tccgcccccc tgacgagcat cacaaaaatc
      241 gacgctcaag tcagaggtgg cgaaacccga caggactata aagataccag gcgtttcccc
      301 ctggaagctc cctcgtgcgc tctcctgttc cgaccctgcc gcttaccgga tacctgtccg
      361 cctttctccc ttcgggaagc gtggcgcttt ctcatagctc acgctgtagg tatctcagtt
      421 cggtgtaggt cgttcgctcc aagctgggct gtgtgcacga accccccgtt cagcccgacc
      481 gctgcgcctt atccggtaac tatcgtcttg agtccaaccc ggtaagacac gacttatcgc
      541 cactggcagc agccactggt aacaggatta gcagagcgag gtatgtaggc ggtgctacag
      601 agttcttgaa gtggtggcct aactacggct acactagaag aacagtattt ggtatctgcg
      661 ctctgctgaa gccagttacc ttcggaaaaa gagttggtag ctcttgatcc ggcaaacaaa
      721 ccaccgctgg tagcggtggt ttttttgttt gcaagcagca gattacgcgc agaaaaaaag
      781 gatctcaaga agatcctttg atcttttcta cggggtctga cgctcagtgg aacgaaaact
      841 cacgttaagg gattttggtc atgagattat caaaaaggat cttcacctag atccttttaa
      901 attaaaaatg aagttttaaa tcaatctaaa gtatatatga gtaaacttgg tctgacagtt
      961 accaatgctt aatcagtgag gcacctatct cagcgatctg tctatttcgt tcatccatag
     1021 ttgcctgact ccccgtcgtg tagataacta cgatacggga gggcttacca tctggcccca
     1081 gtgctgcaat gataccgcga gacccacgct caccggctcc agatttatca gcaataaacc
     1141 agccagccgg aagggccgag cgcagaagtg gtcctgcaac tttatccgcc tccatccagt
     1201 ctattaattg ttgccgggaa gctagagtaa gtagttcgcc agttaatagt ttgcgcaacg
     1261 ttgttgccat tgctacaggc atcgtggtgt cacgctcgtc gtttggtatg gcttcattca
     1321 gctccggttc ccaacgatca aggcgagtta catgatcccc catgttgtgc aaaaaagcgg
     1381 ttagctcctt cggtcctccg atcgttgtca gaagtaagtt ggccgcagtg ttatcactca
     1441 tggttatggc agcactgcat aattctctta ctgtcatgcc atccgtaaga tgcttttctg
     1501 tgactggtga gtactcaacc aagtcattct gagaatagtg tatgcggcga ccgagttgct
     1561 cttgcccggc gtcaatacgg gataataccg cgccacatag cagaacttta aaagtgctca
     1621 tcattggaaa acgttcttcg gggcgaaaac tctcaaggat cttaccgctg ttgagatcca
     1681 gttcgatgta acccactcgt gcacccaact gatcttcagc atcttttact ttcaccagcg
     1741 tttctgggtg agcaaaaaca ggaaggcaaa atgccgcaaa aaagggaata agggcgacac
     1801 ggaaatgttg aatactcata ctcttccttt ttcaatatta ttgaagcatt tatcagggtt
     1861 attgtctcat gagcggatac atatttgaat gtatttagaa aaataaacaa ataggggttc
     1921 cgcgcacatt tccccgaaaa gtgccaccta aattgtaagc gttaatattt tgttaaaatt
     1981 cgcgttaaat ttttgttaaa tcagctcatt ttttaaccaa taggccgaaa tcggcaaaat
     2041 cccttataaa tcaaaagaat agaccgagat agggttgagt gttgttccag tttggaacaa
     2101 gagtccacta ttaaagaacg tggactccaa cgtcaaaggn nnnnnnnnnn nnnnnnnnnn
     2161 nnnnnnnnnn nnnnnnnnnn nnnnnnnntn nnnnnnnnnn nnnnnnnnnn nnnnnnnnnn
     2221 nnnnnnnnnn nnnnnnnnnn nnnnnnnnnn nnnnnnnnnn nnnnnnnnnn nnnnnnnnnn
     2281 gnnnnnnnnn nnnnnnnnnn nnnnnnnnnn nnnnnnnnnn nnnnnnnnnn nnnnnnnnnn
     2341 nnnnnnnnnn nnnnnnnnnn nnnnnnnnnn nnnnnnnnnn nnnnnnnnnn nnnnnnnnnn
     2401 nnnnncccat tcgccattca ggctgcgcaa ctgttgggaa gggcgatcgg tgcgggcctc
     2461 ttcgctatta cgccagctgg cgaaaggggg atgtgctgca aggcgattaa gttgggtaac
     2521 gccagggttt tcccagtcac gacgttgtaa aacgacggcc agtgagcgcg cgtaatacga
     2581 ctcactatag ggcgaattgg gtacgtccct aggcctccaa aaaagcctcc tcactacttc
     2641 tggaatagct cagaggccga ggcggcctcg gcctctgcat aaataaaaaa aattagtcag
     2701 ccatggggcg gagaatgggc ggaactgggc ggagttaggg gcgggatggg cggagttagg
     2761 ggcgggatag ctagagccag acatgataag atacattgat gagtttggac aaaccacaac
     2821 tagaatgcag tgaaaaaaat gctttatttg tgaaatttgt gatgctattg ctttatttgt
     2881 aaccattata agctgcaata aacaagttcc tctcactctc tgatattcat ttctttgcaa
     2941 gttataaata ctgaataata agatgacatg aactactact gctagagatt ttccacactg
     3001 actaaaaggg tctgagggat ctctagttac cagagtcaca caacagacgg gcacacacta
     3061 cttgaagcac tcaaggcaag ctttattgag gcttaagcag tgggttccct agttagccag
     3121 agagctccca ggctcagatc tggtctaacc agagagaccc agtacaagca aaaagcagat
     3181 cttgtcttcg ttgggagtga attagccctt ccagtccccc cttttctttt aaaaagtggc
     3241 taagatctac agctgccttg taagtcattg gtcttaaagg taccgagctc gaattccagg
     3301 cggggaggcg gcccaaaggg agatccgact cgtctgaggg cgaaggcgaa gacgcggaag
     3361 aggccgcaga gccggcagca ggccgcggga aggaaggtcc gctggattga gggccgaagg
     3421 gacgtagcag aaggacgtcc cgcgcagaat ccaggtggca acacaggcga gcagccatgg
     3481 aaaggacgtc agcttccccg acaacaccac ggaattgtca gtgcccaaca gccgagcccc
     3541 tgtccagcag cgggcaaggc aggcggcgat gagttccgcc gtggcaatag ggagggggaa
     3601 agcgaaagtc ccggaaagga gctgacaggt ggtggcaatg ccccaaccag tgggggttgc
     3661 gtcagcaaac acagtgcaca ccacgccacg ttgcctgaca acgggccaca actcctcata
     3721 aagagacagc aaccaggatt tatacaagga ggagaaaatg aaagccatac gggaagcaat
     3781 agcatgatac aaaggcatta aagcagcgta tccacatagc gtaaaaggag caacatagtt
     3841 aagaatacca gtcaatcttt cacaaatttt gtaatccaga ggttgattgt cgactgcagt
     3901 tcgaacccgg gcatatgtct agaaccggtg gatcagtcgc ggccgcttaa ttaagcttgt
     3961 gccccagttt gctagggagg tcgcagtatc tggccactgc cacctcgtgc tgctcgacgt
     4021 aggtctcgtt gttggcctcc ttgattcttt ccagtctgta gtccacatag tagacgccag
     4081 gcatcttgag gttcttagcg ggtttcttgg atctatatgt ggtcttggcg tttgcgatca
     4141 gatggctccc gcccacgagc ttcagggcca tgtcgtttct gccttccagg ccgccgtcag
     4201 cggggtacag cgtctcggtg aaggcctccc agccgagtgt tttcttctgc atcacagggc
     4261 cgttggatgt gaagttcacc cctctgatct tgacgttgta gatgaggcag ccgtcctgga
     4321 ggctggtgtc ctgggtagcg gtcagcacgc ccccgtcttc gtatgtggtg actctctccc
     4381 atgtgaagcc ctcagggaag gactgcttga agaagtcggg gatgccctgg gtgtggttga
     4441 tgaaggtctt gctgccgtag aggaagctag tagccaggat gtcgaaggcg aaggggagag
     4501 ggccgccctc gaccaccttg attctcatgg tctgggtgcc ctcgtagggc ttgccttcgc
     4561 cctcggatgt gcacttgaag tgatggttgt ccacggtgcc ctccatgtac agcttcatgt
     4621 gcatgttctc cttaatcagc tcttcgccct tagacaccat ggtggcgacc ggtggatccc
     4681 ctccggagct cattgaaaac ttcttctcac aaatactata tgagggcaca ctacacagtt
     4741 ggtcataaat gactgacacg tgaatccata cacaatttgg agatgggttt tcttgggtag
     4801 ctgtggttct gatctgaaat aagttagaag agaatgttga tccatcctcc cagagccatg
     4861 gtacttcagt ctggggccga gaaaggccta tccaaaatga attatcaggt tgggaagaca
     4921 cttgttttac tataaatccc aattcatttg agctgtctat ctttaggaga ttagagccca
     4981 gttgccagca ttgtctttta cttccatccc aggaatttag tgacatgctg aatagataac
     5041 agctcttctc atatataatc caattaggag gacaagggct ggaaagaacc cctgtggttt
     5101 tgacagcttt ggtaggagtc acactgtctt ctaaagatga ttgtgtgggt tgactgtggt
     5161 tctctttatt tcttgataga aagtagccat tctccaatgt gttgcttcct gaattggatc
     5221 tccaaatagc catggtaccc aggaccacag ctatcaccag tattaccaag cataggattc
     5281 ccaaaattac agcaatgagg cgccaaggag gagatgcagc acacgatcct ttctctgaaa
     5341 caacagctat cctggtattg ctttgagagt cgaagtgtaa ttgagtatat ccatcttcat
     5401 ccaaattttc taaatcagga tgatattcca tggtggcgct agcagatccc cctggggaga
     5461 gaggtcggtg attcggtcaa cgagggagcc gactgccgac gtgcgctccg gaggcttgca
     5521 gaatgcggaa caccgcgcgg gcaggaacag ggcccacact accgccccac accccgcctc
     5581 ccgcaccgcc ccttcccggc cgctgctctc ggcgcgccct gctgagcagc cgctattggc
     5641 cacagcccat cgcggtcggc gcgctgccat tgctccctgg cgctgtccgt ctgcgagggt
     5701 actagtgaga cgtgcggctt ccgtttgtca cgtccggcac gccgcgaacc gcaaggaacc
     5761 ttcccgactt aggggcggag caggaagcgt cgccgggggg cccacaaggg tagcggcgaa
     5821 gatccgggtg acgctgcgaa cggacgtgaa gaatgtgcga gacccagggt cggcgccgct
     5881 gcgtttcccg gaaccacgcc cagagcagcc gcgtccctgc gcaaacccag ggctgccttg
     5941 gaaaaggcgc aaccccaacc ccgtggaatt cgatatcaag cttctcgagg ctagtctcgt
     6001 gatcgataaa attttgaatt tttgtaattt gtttttgtaa ttctttagtt tgtatgtctg
     6061 ttgctattat gtctactatt ctttcccctg cactgtaccc cccaatcccc ccttttcttt
     6121 taaaagttaa ccgataccgt cgagatccgt tcactaatcg aatggatctg tctctgtctc
     6181 tctctccacc ttcttcttct attccttcgg gcctgtcggg tcccctcggg gttgggaggt
     6241 gggtctgaaa cgataatggt gaatatccct gcctaactct attcactata gaaagtacag
     6301 caaaaactat tcttaaacct accaagcctc ctactatcat tatgaataat tttatatacc
     6361 acagccaatt tgttatgtta aaccaattcc acaaacttgc ccatttatct aattccaata
     6421 attcttgttc attcttttct tgctggtttt gcgattcttc aattaaggag tgtattaagc
     6481 ttgtgtaatt gttaatttct ctgtcccact ccatccaggt cgtgtgattc caaatctgtt
     6541 ccagagattt attactccaa ctagcattcc aaggcacagc agtggtgcaa atgagttttc
     6601 cagagcaacc ccaaatcccc aggagctgtt gatcctttag gtatctttcc acagccagga
     6661 ttcttgcctg gagctgcttg atgccccaga ctgtgagttg caacagatgc tgttgcgcct
     6721 caatagccct cagcaaattg ttctgctgct gcactatacc agacaataat tgtctggcct
     6781 gtaccgtcag cgtcattgac gctgcgccca tagtgcttcc tgctgctccc aagaacccaa
     6841 ggaacaaagc tcctattccc actgctcttt tttctctctg caccactctt ctctttgcct
     6901 tggtgggtgc tactcctaat ggttcaattt ttactacttt atatttatat aattcacttc
     6961 tccaattgtc cctcatatct cctcctccag gtctgaagat cagcggccgc ttgctgtgcg
     7021 gtggtcttac ttttgttttg ctcttcctct atcttgtcta aagcttcctt ggtgtctttt
     7081 atctctatcc tttgatgcac acaatagagg gttgctactg tattatataa tgatctaagt
     7141 tcttctgatc ctgtctgaag ggatggttgt agctgtccca gtatttgtct acagccttct
     7201 gatgtttcta acaggccagg attaactgcg aatcgttcta gctccctgct tgcccatact
     7261 atatgtttta atttatattt tttctttccc cctggcctta accgaatttt ttcccatcgc
     7321 gatctaattc tcccccgctt aatactgacg ctctcgcacc catctctctc cttctagcct
     7381 ccgctagtca aaatttttgg cgtactcacc agtcgccgcc cctcgcctct tgccgtgcgc
     7441 gcttcagcaa gccgagtcct gcgtcgagag agctcctctg gtttcccttt cgctttcaag
     7501 tccctgttcg ggcgccactg ctagagattt tccacactga ctaaaagggt ctgagggatc
     7561 tctagttacc agagtcacac aacagacggg cacacactac ttgaagcact caaggcaagc
     7621 tttattgagg cttaagcagt gggttcccta gttagccaga gagctcccag gctcagatct
     7681 ggtctaacca gagagacccg tttatgtatc gagctaggca cttaaataca atatctctgc
     7741 aatgcggcaa ttcagtggtt cgtccaatcc atgtcagacc cgtctgttgc cttcctaata
     7801 aggcacgatc gtaccacctt acttccacca atcggcatgc acggtgcttt ttctctcctt
     7861 gtaaggcatg ttgctaactc atcgttacca tgttgcaaga ctacaagagt attgcataag
     7921 actacattaa gcttgcagct ccagcttttg ttccctttag tgagggttaa ttgcgcgctt
     7981 ggcgtaatca tggtcatagc tgtttcctgt gtgaaattgt tatccgctca caattccaca
     8041 caacatacga gccggaagca taaagtgtaa agcctggggt gcctaatgag tgagctaact
     8101 caccttaatt gcgttgcgct cactgcccgc tttccagtcg ggaaacctgt cgtgccagct
     8161 gcattaatga atcggccaac gcgcggggag aggcg
//
